>Addgene plasmid #197591 | pLenti-hSyn1-mClover3/CAAX | addgene full sequence | sequence record 389364 | Addgene NGS Result
TACAACAAGGCAAGGCTTGACCGACAATTGCATGAAGAATCTGCTTAGGGTTAGGCGTTTTGCGCTGCTT
CGCGATGTACGGGCCAGATATACGCGTTGACATTGATTATTGACTAGTTATTAATAGTAATCAATTACGG
GGTCATTAGTTCATAGCCCATATATGGAGTTCCGCGTTACATAACTTACGGTAAATGGCCCGCCTGGCTG
ACCGCCCAACGACCCCCGCCCATTGACGTCAATAATGACGTATGTTCCCATAGTAACGCCAATAGGGACT
TTCCATTGACGTCAATGGGTGGAGTATTTACGGTAAACTGCCCACTTGGCAGTACATCAAGTGTATCATA
TGCCAAGTACGCCCCCTATTGACGTCAATGACGGTAAATGGCCCGCCTGGCATTATGCCCAGTACATGAC
CTTATGGGACTTTCCTACTTGGCAGTACATCTACGTATTAGTCATCGCTATTACCATGGTGATGCGGTTT
TGGCAGTACATCAATGGGCGTGGATAGCGGTTTGACTCACGGGGATTTCCAAGTCTCCACCCCATTGACG
TCAATGGGAGTTTGTTTTGGCACCAAAATCAACGGGACTTTCCAAAATGTCGTAACAACTCCGCCCCATT
GACGCAAATGGGCGGTAGGCGTGTACGGTGGGAGGTCTATATAAGCAGCGCGTTTTGCCTGTACTGGGTC
TCTCTGGTTAGACCAGATCTGAGCCTGGGAGCTCTCTGGCTAACTAGGGAACCCACTGCTTAAGCCTCAA
TAAAGCTTGCCTTGAGTGCTTCAAGTAGTGTGTGCCCGTCTGTTGTGTGACTCTGGTAACTAGAGATCCC
TCAGACCCTTTTAGTCAGTGTGGAAAATCTCTAGCAGTGGCGCCCGAACAGGGACTTGAAAGCGAAAGGG
AAACCAGAGGAGCTCTCTCGACGCAGGACTCGGCTTGCTGAAGCGCGCACGGCAAGAGGCGAGGGGCGGC
GACTGGTGAGTACGCCAAAAATTTTGACTAGCGGAGGCTAGAAGGAGAGAGATGGGTGCGAGAGCGTCAG
TATTAAGCGGGGGAGAATTAGATCGCGATGGGAAAAAATTCGGTTAAGGCCAGGGGGAAAGAAAAAATAT
AAATTAAAACATATAGTATGGGCAAGCAGGGAGCTAGAACGATTCGCAGTTAATCCTGGCCTGTTAGAAA
CATCAGAAGGCTGTAGACAAATACTGGGACAGCTACAACCATCCCTTCAGACAGGATCAGAAGAACTTAG
ATCATTATATAATACAGTAGCAACCCTCTATTGTGTGCATCAAAGGATAGAGATAAAAGACACCAAGGAA
GCTTTAGACAAGATAGAGGAAGAGCAAAACAAAAGTAAGACCACCGCACAGCAAGCGGCCGCTGATCTTC
AGACCTGGAGGAGGAGATATGAGGGACAATTGGAGAAGTGAATTATATAAATATAAAGTAGTAAAAATTG
AACCATTAGGAGTAGCACCCACCAAGGCAAAGAGAAGAGTGGTGCAGAGAGAAAAAAGAGCAGTGGGAAT
AGGAGCTTTGTTCCTTGGGTTCTTGGGAGCAGCAGGAAGCACTATGGGCGCAGCGTCAATGACGCTGACG
GTACAGGCCAGACAATTATTGTCTGGTATAGTGCAGCAGCAGAACAATTTGCTGAGGGCTATTGAGGCGC
AACAGCATCTGTTGCAACTCACAGTCTGGGGCATCAAGCAGCTCCAGGCAAGAATCCTGGCTGTGGAAAG
ATACCTAAAGGATCAACAGCTCCTGGGGATTTGGGGTTGCTCTGGAAAACTCATTTGCACCACTGCTGTG
CCTTGGAATGCTAGTTGGAGTAATAAATCTCTGGAACAGATTTGGAATCACACGACCTGGATGGAGTGGG
ACAGAGAAATTAACAATTACACAAGCTTAATACACTCCTTAATTGAAGAATCGCAAAACCAGCAAGAAAA
GAATGAACAAGAATTATTGGAATTAGATAAATGGGCAAGTTTGTGGAATTGGTTTAACATAACAAATTGG
CTGTGGTATATAAAATTATTCATAATGATAGTAGGAGGCTTGGTAGGTTTAAGAATAGTTTTTGCTGTAC
TTTCTATAGTGAATAGAGTTAGGCAGGGATATTCACCATTATCGTTTCAGACCCACCTCCCAACCCCGAG
GGGACCCGACAGGCCCGAAGGAATAGAAGAAGAAGGTGGAGAGAGAGACAGAGACAGATCCATTCGATTA
GTGAACGGATCGGCACTGCGTGCGCCAATTCTGCAGACAAATGGCAGTTTCATCCACAATTTTAAAAGAA
AAGGGGGGATTGGGGGGTACAGTGCAGGGGAAAGAATAGTAGACATAATAGCAACAGACATACAAACTAA
AGAATTACAAAAACAAATTACAAAAATTCAAAATTTTCGGGTTTATTACAGGGACAGCAGAGATCCAGTT
TGGTTAATCCGAGTGCGTATGAGTGCAAGTGGGTTTTAGGACCAGGATGAGGCGGGGTGGGGGTGCCTAC
CTGACGACCGACCCCGACCCACTGGACAAGCACCCAACCCCCATTCCCCAAATTGCGCATCCCCTATCAG
AGAGGGGGAGGGGAAACAGGATGCGGCGAGGCGCGTGCGCACTGCCAGCTTCAGCACCGCGGACAGTGCC
TTCGCCCCCGCCTGGCGGCGCGCGCCACCGCCGCCTCAGCACTGAAGGCGCGCTGACGTCACTCGCCGGT
CCCCCGCAAACTCCCCTTCCCGGCCACCTTGGTCGCGTCCGCGCCGCCGCCGGCCCAGCCGGACCGCACC
ACGCGAGGCGCGAGATAGGGGGGCACGGGCGCGACCATCTGCGCTGCGGCGCCGGCGACTCAGCGCTGCC
TCAGTCTGCGGTGGGCAGCGGAGGAGTCGTGTCGTGCCTGAGAGCGCAGTCGCTGCAGGGAACTAGTCCT
AGGGGTACCGCCACCATGGTGTCTAAGGGCGAGGAGCTGTTCACCGGGGTGGTGCCCATCCTGGTCGAGC
TGGACGGCGACGTAAACGGCCACAAGTTCAGCGTCCGCGGCGAGGGCGAGGGCGATGCCACCAACGGCAA
GCTGACCCTGAAGTTCATCTGCACCACCGGCAAGCTGCCCGTGCCCTGGCCCACCCTCGTGACCACCTTC
GGCTACGGCGTGGCCTGCTTCAGCCGCTACCCCGACCACATGAAGCAGCACGACTTCTTCAAGTCCGCCA
TGCCCGAAGGCTACGTCCAGGAGCGCACCATCTCTTTCAAGGACGACGGTACCTACAAGACCCGCGCCGA
GGTGAAGTTCGAGGGCGACACCCTGGTGAACCGCATCGAGCTGAAGGGCATCGACTTCAAGGAGGACGGC
AACATCCTGGGGCACAAGCTGGAGTACAACTTCAACAGCCACTACGTCTATATCACGGCCGACAAGCAGA
AGAACTGCATCAAGGCTAACTTCAAGATCCGCCACAACGTTGAGGACGGCAGCGTGCAGCTCGCCGACCA
CTACCAGCAGAACACCCCCATCGGCGACGGCCCCGTGCTGCTGCCCGACAACCACTACCTGAGCCATCAG
TCCAAGCTGAGCAAAGACCCCAACGAGAAGCGCGATCACATGGTCCTGCTGGAGTTCGTGACCGCCGCCG
GGATTACACATGGCATGGACGAGCTGTACAAGTCCGGACTCAGATCTCGAGCTCAAGCTTCGAATTCTGC
AGTCGACAACCCTCCTGATGAGAGTGGCCCCGGCTGCATGAGCTGCAAGTGTGTGCTCTCCTGATTATCG
ATAATCAACCTCTGGATTACAAAATTTGTGAAAGATTGACTGGTATTCTTAACTATGTTGCTCCTTTTAC
GCTATGTGGATACGCTGCTTTAATGCCTTTGTATCATGCTATTGCTTCCCGTATGGCTTTCATTTTCTCC
TCCTTGTATAAATCCTGGTTGCTGTCTCTTTATGAGGAGTTGTGGCCCGTTGTCAGGCAACGTGGCGTGG
TGTGCACTGTGTTTGCTGACGCAACCCCCACTGGTTGGGGCATTGCCACCACCTGTCAGCTCCTTTCCGG
GACTTTCGCTTTCCCCCTCCCTATTGCCACGGCGGAACTCATCGCCGCCTGCCTTGCCCGCTGCTGGACA
GGGGCTCGGCTGTTGGGCACTGACAATTCCGTGGTGTTGTCGGGGAAATCATCGTCCTTTCCTTGGCTGC
TCGCCTGTGTTGCCACCTGGATTCTGCGCGGGACGTCCTTCTGCTACGTCCCTTCGGCCCTCAATCCAGC
GGACCTTCCTTCCCGCGGCCTGCTGCCGGCTCTGCGGCCTCTTCCGCGTCTTCGCCTTCGCCCTCAGACG
AGTCGGATCTCCCTTTGGGCCGCCTCCCCGCATCGATACCGTCGACCTCGACCTAGAAAAACATGGAGCA
ATCACAAGTAGCAATACAGCAGCTACCAATGCTGATTGTGCCTGGCTAGAAGCACAAGAGGAGGAGGAGG
TGGGTTTTCCAGTCACACCTCGTACCTTTAAGACCAATGACTTACAAGGCAGCTGTAGATCTTAGCCACT
TTTTAAAAGAAAAGGGGGGACTGGAAGGGCTAATTCACTCCCAACGAAGACAAGATATCCTTGATCTGTG
GATCTACCACACACAAGGCTACTTCCCTGATTGGCAGAACTACACACCAGGGCCAGGGATCAGATATCCA
CTGACCTTTGGATGGTGCTACAAGCTAGTACCAGTTGAGCAAGAGAAGGTAGAAGAAGCCAATGAAGGAG
AGAACACCCGCTTGTTACACCCTGTGAGCCTGCATGGGATGGATGACCCGGAGAGAGAAGTATTAGAGTG
GAGGTTTGACAGCCGCCTAGCATTTCATCACATGGCCCGAGAGCTGCATCCGGACTGTACTGGGTCTCTC
TGGTTAGACCAGATCTGAGCCTGGGAGCTCTCTGGCTAACTAGGGAACCCACTGCTTAAGCCTCAATAAA
GCTTGCCTTGAGTGCTTCAAGTAGTGTGTGCCCGTCTGTTGTGTGACTCTGGTAACTAGAGATCCCTCAG
ACCCTTTTAGTCAGTGTGGAAAATCTCTAGCAGGGCCCGTTTAAACCCGCTGATCAGCCTCGACTGTGCC
TTCTAGTTGCCAGCCATCTGTTGTTTGCCCCTCCCCCGTGCCTTCCTTGACCCTGGAAGGTGCCACTCCC
ACTGTCCTTTCCTAATAAAATGAGGAAATTGCATCGCATTGTCTGAGTAGGTGTCATTCTATTCTGGGGG
GTGGGGTGGGGCAGGACAGCAAGGGGGAGGATTGGGAAGACAATAGCAGGCATGCTGGGGATGCGGTGGG
CTCTATGGCTTCTGAGGCGGAAAGAACCAGCTGGGGCTCTAGGGGGTATCCCC
[124 nt withheld, positions 5374-5497]
C
[91 nt withheld, positions 5499-5589]
A
[49 nt withheld, positions 5591-5639]
CCTTTGACGTTGGAGTCCACGTTCTTT
[37 nt withheld, positions 5667-5703]
ACCCTATCTCGGTCTATTCTTTTGATTTATAAGGGATTTTGCCGATTTCGGCCTATTGGTTAAAAAATGA
GCTGATTTAACAAAAATTTAACGCGAATTAATTCTGTGGAATGTGTGTCAGTTAGGGTGTGGAAAGTCCC
CAGGCTCCCCAGCAGGCAGAAGTATGCAAAGCATGCATCTCAATTAGTCAGCAACCAGGTGTGGAAAGTC
CCCAGGCTCCCCAGCAGGCAGAAGTATGCAAAGCATGCATCTCAATTAGTCAGCAACCATAGTCCCGCCC
CTAACTCCGCCCATCCCGCCCCTAACTCCGCCCAGTTCCGCCCATTCTCCGCCCCATGGCTGACTAATTT
TTTTTATTTATGCAGAGGCCGAGGCCGCCTCTGCCTCTGAGCTATTCCAGAAGTAGTGAGGAGGCTTTTT
TGGAGGCCTAGGCTTTTGCAAAAAGCTCCCGGGAGCTTGTATATCCATTTTCGGATCTGATCAGCACGTG
TTGACAATTAATCATCGGCATAGTATATCGGCATAGTATAATACGACAAGGTGAGGAACTAAACCATGGC
CAAGTTGACCAGTGCCGTTCCGGTGCTCACCGCGCGCGACGTCGCCGGAGCGGTCGAGTTCTGGACCGAC
CGGCTCGGGTTCTCCCGGGACTTCGTGGAGGACGACTTCGCCGGTGTGGTCCGGGACGACGTGACCCTGT
TCATCAGCGCGGTCCAGGACCAGGTGGTGCCGGACAACACCCTGGCCTGGGTGTGGGTGCGCGGCCTGGA
CGAGCTGTACGCCGAGTGGTCGGAGGTCGTGTCCACGAACTTCCGGGACGCCTCCGGGCCGGCCATGACC
GAGATCGGCGAGCAGCCGTGGGGGCGGGAGTTCGCCCTGCGCGACCCGGCCGGCAACTGCGTGCACTTCG
TGGCCGAGGAGCAGGACTGACACGTGCTACGAGATTTCGATTCCACCGCCGCCTTCTATGAAAGGTTGGG
CTTCGGAATCGTTTTCCGGGACGCCGGCTGGATGATCCTCCAGCGCGGGGATCTCATGCTGGAGTTCTTC
GCCCACCCCAACTTGTTTATTGCAGCTTATAATGGTTACAAATAAAGCAATAGCATCACAAATTTCACAA
ATAAAGCATTTTTTTCACTGCATTCTAGTTGTGGTTTGTCCAAACTCATCAATGTATCTTATCATGTCTG
TATACCGTCGACCTCTAGCTAGAGCTTGGCGTAATCATGGTCATAGCTGTTTCCTGTGTGAAATTGTTAT
CCGCTCACAATTCCACACAACATACGAGCCGGAAGCATAAAGTGTAAAGCCTGGGGTGCCTAATGAGTGA
GCTAACTCACATTAATTGCGTTGCGCTCACTGCCCGCTTTCCAGTCGGGAAACCTGTCGTGCCAGCTGCA
TTAATGAATCGGCCAACGCGCGGGGAGAGGCGGTTTGCGTATTGGGCGCTCTTCCGCTTCCTCGCTCACT
GACTCGCTGCGCTCGGTCGTTCGGCTGCGGCGAGCGGTATCAGCTCACTCAAAGGCGGTAATACGGTTAT
CCACAGAATCAGGGGATAACGCAGGAAAGAACATGTGAGCAAAAGGCCAGCAAAAGGCCAGGAACCGTAA
AAAGGCCGCGTTGCTGGCGTTTTTCCATAGGCTCCGCCCCCCTGACGAGCATCACAAAAATCGACGCTCA
AGTCAGAGGTGGCGAAACCCGACAGGACTATAAAGATACCAGGCGTTTCCCCCTGGAAGCTCCCTCGTGC
GCTCTCCTGTTCCGACCCTGCCGCTTACCGGATACCTGTCCGCCTTTCTCCCTTCGGGAAGCGTGGCGCT
TTCTCATAGCTCACGCTGTAGGTATCTCAGTTCGGTGTAGGTCGTTCGCTCCAAGCTGGGCTGTGTGCAC
GAACCCCCCGTTCAGCCCGACCGCTGCGCCTTATCCGGTAACTATCGTCTTGAGTCCAACCCGGTAAGAC
ACGACTTATCGCCACTGGCAGCAGCCACTGGTAACAGGATTAGCAGAGCGAGGTATGTAGGCGGTGCTAC
AGAGTTCTTGAAGTGGTGGCCTAACTACGGCTACACTAGAAGAACAGTATTTGGTATCTGCGCTCTGCTG
AAGCCAGTTACCTTCGGAAAAAGAGTTGGTAGCTCTTGATCCGGCAAACAAACCACCGCTGGTAGCGGTG
GTTTTTTTGTTTGCAAGCAGCAGATTACGCGCAGAAAAAAAGGATCTCAAGAAGATCCTTTGATCTTTTC
TACGGGGTCTGACGCTCAGTGGAACGAAAACTCACGTTAAGGGATTTTGGTCATGAGATTATCAAAAAGG
ATCTTCACCTAGATCCTTTTAAATTAAAAATGAAGTTTTAAATCAATCTAAAGTATATATGAGTAAACTT
GGTCTGACAGTTACCAATGCTTAATCAGTGAGGCACCTATCTCAGCGATCTGTCTATTTCGTTCATCCAT
AGTTGCCTGACTCCCCGTCGTGTAGATAACTACGATACGGGAGGGCTTACCATCTGGCCCCAGTGCTGCA
ATGATACCGCGAGACCCACGCTCACCGGCTCCAGATTTATCAGCAATAAACCAGCCAGCCGGAAGGGCCG
AGCGCAGAAGTGGTCCTGCAACTTTATCCGCCTCCATCCAGTCTATTAATTGTTGCCGGGAAGCTAGAGT
AAGTAGTTCGCCAGTTAATAGTTTGCGCAACGTTGTTGCCATTGCTACAGGCATCGTGGTGTCACGCTCG
TCGTTTGGTATGGCTTCATTCAGCTCCGGTTCCCAACGATCAAGGCGAGTTACATGATCCCCCATGTTGT
GCAAAAAAGCGGTTAGCTCCTTCGGTCCTCCGATCGTTGTCAGAAGTAAGTTGGCCGCAGTGTTATCACT
CATGGTTATGGCAGCACTGCATAATTCTCTTACTGTCATGCCATCCGTAAGATGCTTTTCTGTGACTGGT
GAGTACTCAACCAAGTCATTCTGAGAATAGTGTATGCGGCGACCGAGTTGCTCTTGCCCGGCGTCAATAC
GGGATAATACCGCGCCACATAGCAGAACTTTAAAAGTGCTCATCATTGGAAAACGTTCTTCGGGGCGAAA
ACTCTCAAGGATCTTACCGCTGTTGAGATCCAGTTCGATGTAACCCACTCGTGCACCCAACTGATCTTCA
GCATCTTTTACTTTCACCAGCGTTTCTGGGTGAGCAAAAACAGGAAGGCAAAATGCCGCAAAAAAGGGAA
TAAGGGCGACACGGAAATGTTGAATACTCATACTCTTCCTTTTTCAATATTATTGAAGCATTTATCAGGG
TTATTGTCTCATGAGCGGATACATATTTGAATGTATTTAGAAAAATAAACAAATAGGGGTTCCGCGCACA
TTTCCCCGAAAAGTGCCACCTGACGTCGACGGATCGGGAGATCTCCCGATCCCCTATGGTGCACTCTCAG
TACAATCTGCTCTGATGCCGCATAGTTAAGCCAGTATCTGCTCCCTGCTTGTGTGTTGGAGGTCGCTGAG
TAGTGCGCGAGCAAAATTTAAGC
Features (pLannotate 1.2.2; 33 found; start..end, strand, type, name):
     99..478     +  enhancer       CMV enhancer: human cytomegalovirus immediate early enhancer
    479..678     +  promoter       CMV promoter: human cytomegalovirus (CMV) immediate early promoter
    696..876     +  LTR            5' LTR (truncated): truncated 5' long terminal repeat (LTR) from HIV-1
    923..1048    +  misc_feature   HIV-1 Ψ: packaging signal of human immunodeficiency virus type 1
   1032..1395    +  CDS            HIV-1 gag (fragment): gag protein from human immunodeficiency virus 1; gag
   1541..1774    +  misc_feature   RRE: The Rev response element (RRE) of HIV-1 allows for Rev-dependent mRNA export from the nucleus to the cytoplasm.
   2151..2251    +  CDS            Rev (fragment): human immunodeficiency virus 1 (HIV-1) Rev protein; rev; enhances nuclear export of unspliced and incompletely spliced viral mRNAs
   2300..2417    +  misc_feature   cPPT/CTS: central polypurine tract and central termination sequence of HIV-1
   2472..2919    +  promoter       hSyn promoter: human synapsin I promoter; confers neuron-specific expression (Kügler et al., 2003)
   2956..3672    +  CDS            mClover3: mClover3 is a basic (constitutively fluorescent) green/yellow fluorescent protein published in 2016, derived from Aequorea victoria. It is reported to be a rapidly-maturing monomer with high acid sensitivity.
   3673..3717    +  misc_feature   MCS (fragment): multiple cloning site
   3718..3774    +  CDS            H-Ras (fragment): human small GTPase proto-oncoprotein
   3783..4371    +  misc_feature   WPRE: woodchuck hepatitis virus posttranscriptional regulatory element
   4372..4503    +  CDS            nef (fragment): NEF_HV1Z2 - Experimental evidence at protein level: Swiss-Prot protein existence level 1. Extracellular Nef protein targets CD4(+) T-lymphocytes for apoptosis by interacting with CXCR4 surface receptors. From Human immunodeficiency virus type 1 group M subtype D (isolate Z2/CDC-Z34) (HIV-1).
   4502..4570    +  CDS            nef (fragment): NEF_HV1Z2 - Experimental evidence at protein level: Swiss-Prot protein existence level 1. Extracellular Nef protein targets CD4(+) T-lymphocytes for apoptosis by interacting with CXCR4 surface receptors. From Human immunodeficiency virus type 1 group M subtype D (isolate Z2/CDC-Z34) (HIV-1).
   4572..4884    +  LTR            5' LTR (fragment): 5' long terminal repeat (LTR) from HIV-1
   4892..5072    +  LTR            5' LTR (truncated): truncated 5' long terminal repeat (LTR) from HIV-1
   5104..5328    +  polyA_signal   bGH poly(A) signal: bovine growth hormone polyadenylation signal
   5332..5353    +  promoter       SV40 promoter (fragment): SV40 enhancer and early promoter
   5374..5802    +  rep_origin     f1 ori (sequence partly withheld): f1 bacteriophage origin of replication; arrow indicates direction of (+) strand synthesis
   5816..6145    +  promoter       SV40 promoter: SV40 enhancer and early promoter
   6193..6240    +  promoter       EM7 promoter: synthetic bacterial promoter&nbsp
   6259..6633    +  CDS            BleoR: antibiotic-binding protein; Sh ble from Streptoalloteichus hindustanus; confers resistance to bleomycin, phleomycin, and Zeocin™
   6643..6768    +  CDS            ble (fragment): BLE_KLEPN - Experimental evidence at protein level: Swiss-Prot protein existence level 1. Binding protein with a strong affinity to the bleomycin family of antibiotics. Binds to CL990; an antimitotic-antibiotic compound. From Klebsiella pneumoniae.
   6763..6884    +  polyA_signal   SV40 poly(A) signal: SV40 polyadenylation signal
   6957..6973    -  protein_bind   lac operator: The lac repressor binds to the lac operator to inhibit transcription in E. coli. This inhibition can be relieved by adding lactose or isopropyl-β-D-thiogalactopyranoside (IPTG). lac repressor encoded by lacI
   6981..7011    -  promoter       lac promoter: promoter for the E. coli lac operon
   7026..7047    -  protein_bind   CAP binding site: CAP binding activates transcription in the presence of cAMP. E. coli catabolite activator protein
   7060..7152    -  CDS            lacI (fragment): lac repressor; lacI; The lac repressor binds to the lac operator to inhibit transcription in E. coli. This inhibition can be relieved by adding lactose or isopropyl-β-D-thiogalactopyranoside (IPTG).
   7335..7923    -  rep_origin     ori: high-copy-number ColE1/pMB1/pBR322/pUC origin of replication
   8094..8954    -  CDS            AmpR: β-lactamase; bla; confers resistance to ampicillin, carbenicillin, and related antibiotics
   8955..9059    -  promoter       AmpR promoter: bla
   9118..9170    -  misc_feature   bom (fragment): basis of mobility region from pBR322
