[The description below was written by a language model from this plasmid's Addgene catalogue record and pLannotate feature annotations shown in this document.]
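Description:
pLenti-hSyn1-mClover3/CAAX is an HIV-1-based lentiviral transfer vector of about 9.2 kb, built on a pLenti backbone and designed to express a membrane-anchored green/yellow fluorescent protein in neurons. It is propagated in E. coli through a high-copy ColE1/pUC-type origin with ampicillin resistance, and it also carries an f1 origin. Outside the viral genome, an SV40 promoter/EM7 promoter–BleoR–SV40 poly(A) cassette provides the Zeocin marker listed in the record. Because this cassette lies downstream of the 3' LTR, it would not be packaged into virions.

The viral portion begins with a CMV enhancer/promoter fused to a truncated 5' LTR, an arrangement that drives genomic RNA production in packaging cells. This is followed by the Ψ packaging signal with a gag fragment, the Rev response element for Rev-dependent nuclear export, and the cPPT/CTS. The internal expression cassette uses the human synapsin I promoter, which confers neuron-specific expression, to drive mClover3. A short linker annotated as a multiple cloning site fragment joins mClover3 to a C-terminal H-Ras fragment supplying the CAAX motif. Lipid modification of this motif tethers the fluorophore to the plasma membrane. A WPRE downstream of the coding sequence enhances transcript expression. The cassette is followed by nef fragments, the 3' LTR sequences (annotated by the software as 5' LTR fragments) and a bGH polyadenylation signal.

According to the record, the construct is used to produce lentivirus for neuronal expression of membrane-bound mClover3, which outlines the cell surface and gives good visualization of neuronal processes.
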