Addgene plasmid #197591: pLenti-hSyn1-mClover3/CAAX
Purpose: Lentiviral transfer vector for the neuronal expression of membrane-bound mClover3 (good visualization of neuronal processes)
Depositing lab: Patrik Verstreken. Depositing organization: Vlaams Instituut voor Biotechnologie (VIB, vzw).
Backbone
  Vector backbone: pLenti
  Backbone size w/o insert (bp): 8408
  Total vector size (bp): 9227
  Modifications to backbone: Human Synapsin I gene promoter
  Vector type: Lentiviral
  Selectable markers: Zeocin
Growth in bacteria
  Bacterial resistance: Ampicillin, 100 μg/mL
  Growth temperature: 30°C
  Growth strain: NEB Stable
  Copy number: High Copy
Gene/Insert
  Gene/Insert name: mClover3-CAAX
  Insert size (bp): 819
  Promoter: hSynI
  Tag / fusion protein: CAAX (C terminal on insert)
  Cloning method: Gibson Cloning
  Sequencing primers: 5′ agtcgtgtcgtgcctgag; 3′ TGTTGCTCCTTTTACGCTATG
Terms and licenses: Academic/Nonprofit Terms; Industry Terms: Not Available to Industry
How to cite: pLenti-hSyn1-mClover3/CAAX was a gift from Patrik Verstreken (Addgene plasmid # 197591 ; http://n2t.net/addgene:197591 ; RRID:Addgene_197591)
